Addgene plasmid #43550: III-CAGT
Depositing lab: Chad Cowan & Kiran Musunuru. Depositing organization: Harvard University. Publication: A TALEN Genome-Editing System for Generating Human Stem Cell-Based Disease Models. Ding Q, Lee YK, Schaefer EA, Peters DT, Veres A, Kim K, Kuperwasser N, Motola DL, Meissner TB, Hendriks WT, Trevisan M, Gupta RM, Moisan A, Banks E, Friesen M, Schinzel RT, Xia F, Tang A, Xia Y, Figueroa E, Wann A, Ahfeldt T, Daheron L, Zhang F, Rubin LL, Peng LF, Chung RT, Musunuru K, Cowan CA. Cell Stem Cell. 2012 Dec 12. pii: S1934-5909(12)00645-5. doi: 10.1016/j.stem.2012.11.011. PubMed 23246482.
Backbone
  Vector backbone: pCRII-TOPO
  Backbone manufacturer: Invitrogen
  Backbone size w/o insert (bp): 3973
  Vector type: Bacterial Cloning
Growth in bacteria
  Bacterial resistance: Ampicillin and Kanamycin, 100 & 50 μg/mL
  Growth temperature: 37°C
  Growth strain: Top10
  Copy number: High Copy
Gene/Insert
  Gene/Insert name: III-CAGT
  Species: Synthetic
  Insert size (bp): 426
  Cloning method: TOPO Cloning
  Sequencing primers: 5′ T7; 3′ M13-rev
Terms and licenses: Academic/Nonprofit Terms; Industry Terms: Not Available to Industry
How to cite: III-CAGT was a gift from Chad Cowan & Kiran Musunuru (Addgene plasmid # 43550 ; http://n2t.net/addgene:43550 ; RRID:Addgene_43550)
