[The description below was written by a language model from this plasmid's Addgene catalogue record.]
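Description:
III-CAGT is a bacterial cloning plasmid built on the commercial pCRII-TOPO backbone (about 4 kb without insert), into which a 426 bp synthetic fragment was introduced by TOPO cloning. It is a high-copy plasmid maintained in E. coli and carries both ampicillin and kanamycin resistance, consistent with the dual-marker design of the pCRII-TOPO vector. The insert sits between the vector's T7 and M13 reverse priming sites, which are the recorded sequencing primers for reading into it from either side. No feature table is supplied, so the origin of replication and other backbone elements are not itemised beyond what the backbone name implies.

The record identifies the insert only by its name and as synthetic. It does not state what it encodes, and it lists no promoter, tag or reporter for expression, which fits its classification as a cloning vector rather than an expression vector. The associated publication describes a TALEN genome-editing system for generating human stem cell-based disease models. In that context, the name and size are suggestive: 426 bp would fit roughly four TAL effector repeats of about 34 amino acids each, "CAGT" may denote the four target bases those repeats recognise, and "III" may indicate the fragment's position in a stepwise assembly. This reading is an inference, not something the record states. On that interpretation, III-CAGT would be one member of a library of pre-assembled repeat modules, stored in a simple cloning vector and used as source material for building custom TALEN DNA-binding arrays, rather than a construct delivered directly to mammalian cells.
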