>Addgene plasmid #43550 | III-CAGT | depositor partial sequence | sequence record 58815 | III-CAGT sequence 426 bps
CGTCTCGGCTCACCCCAGAGCAGGTCGTGGCGATCGCAAGCCACGACGGAGGAAAGCAAGCCTTGGAAAC
AGTACAGAGGCTGTTGCCTGTGCTGTGCCAAGCGCACGGACTCACCCCAGAGCAGGTCGTGGCAATCGCC
TCCAACATTGGCGGGAAACAGGCACTCGAGACTGTCCAGCGCCTGCTTCCCGTGCTGTGCCAAGCGCACG
GCCTCACCCCAGAGCAGGTCGTGGCAATCGCGAGCAATAACGGCGGAAAACAGGCTTTGGAAACGGTGCA
GAGGCTCCTTCCAGTGCTGTGCCAAGCGCACGGATTAACCCCAGAGCAGGTCGTGGCCATTGCCTCGAAT
GGAGGGGGCAAACAGGCGTTGGAAACCGTACAACGATTGCTGCCGGTGCTGTGCCAAGCGCACGGACTCA
GAGACG
