>Addgene plasmid #43550 | III-CAGT | addgene partial sequence | sequence record 61585 | M13-F20 5'-TGTAAAACGACGGCCAGT-3'
TTGGGCGAATTGGGCCCTCTAGATGCATGCTCGAGCGGCCGCCAGTGTGATGGATATCTGCAGAATTCGC
CCTTGATGCCGTCCTAGCGCGTCTCGGCTCACCCCAGAGCAGGTCGTGGCGATCGCAAGCCACGACGGAG
GAAAGCAAGCCTTGGAAACAGTACAGAGGCTGTTGCCTGTGCTGTGCCAAGCGCACGGACTCACCCCAGA
GCAGGTCGTGGCAATCGCCTCCAACATTGGCGGGAAACAGGCACTCGAGACTGTCCAGCGCCTGCTTCCC
GTGCTGTGCCAAGCGCACGGCCTCACCCCAGAGCAGGTCGTGGCAATCGCGAGCAATAACGGCGGAAAAC
AGGCTTTGGAAACGGTGCAGAGGCTCCTTCCAGTGCTGTGCCAAGCGCACGGATTAACCCCAGAGCAGGT
CGTGGCCATTGCCTCGAATGGAGGGGGCAAACAGGCGTTGGAAACCGTACAACGATTGCTGCCGGTGCTG
TGCCAAGCGCACGGACTCAGAGACGTGGGCACAGGAAAGATACTTAAGGGCGAATTCCAGCACACTGGCG
GCCGTTACTAGTGGATCCGAGCTCGGTACCAAGCTTGATGCATAGCTTGAGTATTCTATAGTGTCACCTA
AATAGCTTGGCGTAATCATGGTCATAGCTGTTTCCTGTGTGAAATTGTTATCCGCTCACAATTCCACACA
ACATACGAGCCGGAAGCATAAAGTGTAAAGCCTGGGGTGCCTAATGAGTGAGCTAACTCACATTAATTGC
GTTGCGCTCACTGCCCGCTTTCCAGTCGGGAAACCTGTCGTGCCAGCTGCATTAATGAATCGGCCAACGC
GCGGGGAGAGGCGGTTTGCGTATTGGGCGCTCTTCCGCTTCCTCGCTCACTGACTCGCTGCGCTCGGTCG
TTCGGCTGCGGCA
